>Addgene plasmid #184140 | pLY164 | addgene full sequence | sequence record 378329 | Addgene NGS Result
TACTAGAGCCTAGTTGTCTTCATGCATGAAGACAAAATTAATACTAGAGGGACCAAAACGAAAAAAGACG
CTTTTCAGCGTCTTATTGTTCGTCTTTGGTACCGAGCTAGTATTATTGCAGAAAGCCATCCCGTCCCTGG
CGAATATCACGCGGTGACCAGTTAAACTCTCGGCGAAAAAGCGTCGAAAAGTGGTTACTGTCGCTGAATC
CACAGCGATAGGCGATGTCAGTAACGCTGGCCTCGCTGTGGCGTAGCAGATGTCGGGCTTTCATCAGTCG
CAGGCGGTTCAGGTATCGCTGAGGCGTCAGTCCCGTTTGCTGCTTAAGCTGCCGATGTAGCGTACGCAGT
GAAAGAGAAAATTGATCCGCCACGGCATCCCAATTCACCTCATCGGCAAAATGGTCCTCCAGCCAGGCCA
GAAGCAAGTTGAGACGTGATGCGCTGTTTTCCAGGTTCTCCTGCAAACTGCTTTTACGCAGCAAGAGCAG
TAATTGCATAAACAAGATCTCGCGACTGGCGGTCGAGGGTAAATCATTTTCCCCTTCCTGCTGTTCCATC
TGTGCAACCAGCTGTCGCACCTGCTGCAATACGCTGTGGTTAACGCGCCAGTGAGACGGATACTGCCCAT
CCAGCTCTTGTGGCAGCAACTGATTCAGCCCGGCGAGAAACTGAAATCGATCCGGCGAGCGATACAGCAC
ATTGGTCAGACACAGATTATCGGTATGTTCATACAGATGCCGATCATGATCGCGTACGAAACAGACCGTG
CCACCGGTGATGGTATAGGGCTGCCCATTAAACACATGAATACCCGTGCCATGTTCGACAATCACAATTT
CATGAAAATCATGATGATGTTCAGGAAAATCCGCCTGCGGGAGCCGGGGTTCTATCGCCACGGACGCGTT
ACCGGACGGAAAAAAATCCACACTATGTAATACGGTCATTTGGGCTCCCTCTAGTAGCTAGCATAATACC
TAGGACTGAGCTAGCTGTAAACTCTAGTATCACACTGGCTCACCTTCGGGTGGGCCTTTCTGCGTTTATA
TACTAGAGAGACCTTTACGCCGCTGGAGCAGGAATGCGGTGAGCATCACATCACCACAATTCAGCAAATT
GTGAACATCATCACGTTCATCTTTCCCTGGTTGCCAATGGCCCATTTTCCTGTCAGTAACGAGAAGGTCG
CGAATTGAGGCGCTTTTTAGACTGGTCGTAACTAGAGTCACACAGGAAAGTACTAGATGGCAGAATACAA
AGATAATTTACTTGGTGAGGCGAACAGCTTTCTCGAAGTGCTGGAACAGGTTTCGCATCTCGCACCGCTG
GACAAACCGGTGCTCATCATCGGCGAACGCGGCACCGGTAAAGAGCTGATTGCCAGCCGCCTGCATTATC
TCTCCTCCCGTTGGCAAGGGCCGTTTATTTCCCTTAACTGCGCGGCGTTAAATGAAAATCTGCTGGATTC
CGAACTGTTTGGTCACGAAGCGGGGGCGTTTACCGGTGCGCAAAAACGTCATCCAGGGAGATTTGAACGT
GCCGACGGCGGTACGCTATTTCTTGATGAACTCGCTACGGCACCGATGATGGTGCAGGAGAAATTATTGC
GCGTGATTGAGTACGGTGAACTGGAGCGCGTTGGCGGCAGCCAACCATTGCAGGTGAATGTGCGGTTGGT
ATGCGCGACGAATGCCGATCTCCCGGCGATGGTCAATGAAGGCACTTTTCGCGCTGACCTGCTCGACCGA
CTGGCTTTTGATGTTGTACAACTGCCACCACTGCGCGAGCGCGAAAGCGACATAATGTTGATGGCAGAAT
ACTTTGCCATCCAGATGTGTCGGGAAATCAAGCTGCCTCTGTTCCCGGGGTTTACGGAGCGCGCCAGAGA
AACATTGCTGAATTATCGTTGGCCGGGAAATATTCGTGAATTGAAAAACGTGGTGGAACGTTCAGTGTAT
CGCCACGGCACCAGCGATTATCCGCTTGATGACATCATTATTGATCCCTTTAAACGGCGTCCGCCTGAAG
ACGCTATCGCCGTTTCAGAAACCACCTCGCTTCCAACACTGCCGCTGGATTTACGTGAGTTTCAGATGCA
GCAGGAAAAAGAGTTGCTGCAACTCAGTTTGCAAATGAATGCACGCACACGCCGCCGCGAACGTCGCGCA
GAGAAACAGGCTCAATGGAAAGCAGCAAATTAATACTAGAGCCAATTATTGAAGGCCGCTAACGCGGCCT
TTTTTTGTTTCTGGTCTCCCTACTAGAGTGAAGGACGGCGGCCACTACCGGTTAGTGTAATTCGCTAACT
CATCCTGGCATGTTGCTGTTGATTCTTCAATCAGATCTTTATAAATCAAAAAGATAAAAAATTGGCACGC
AAATTGTATTAACAGTTCAGCAGGACAATCCTGAACGCAAATACTAGAGAGCTGTCACCGGATGTGCTTT
CCGGTCTGATGAGTCCGTGAGGACGAAACAGCCTCTACAAATAATTTTGTTTAACTAGAGATTAAAGAGG
AGAAATACCATATGCGTAAAGGCGAAGAGCTGTTCACTGGTGTCGTCCCTATTCTGGTGGAACTGGATGG
TGATGTCAACGGTCATAAGTTTTCCGTGCGTGGCGAGGGTGAAGGTGACGCAACTAATGGTAAACTGACG
CTGAAGTTCATCTGTACTACTGGTAAACTGCCGGTACCTTGGCCGACTCTGGTAACGACGCTGACTTATG
GTGTTCAGTGCTTTGCTCGTTATCCGGACCATATGAAGCAGCATGACTTCTTCAAGTCCGCCATGCCGGA
AGGCTATGTGCAGGAACGCACGATTTCCTTTAAGGATGACGGCACGTACAAAACGCGTGCGGAAGTGAAA
TTTGAAGGCGATACCCTGGTAAACCGCATTGAGCTGAAAGGCATTGACTTTAAAGAAGACGGCAATATCC
TGGGCCATAAGCTGGAATACAATTTTAACAGCCACAATGTTTACATCACCGCCGATAAACAAAAAAATGG
CATTAAAGCGAATTTTAAAATTCGCCACAACGTGGAGGATGGCAGCGTGCAGCTGGCTGATCACTACCAG
CAAAACACTCCAATCGGTGATGGTCCTGTTCTGCTGCCAGACAATCACTATCTGAGCACGCAAAGCGTTC
TGTCTAAAGATCCGAACGAGAAACGCGATCATATGGTTCTGCTGGAGTTCGTAACCGCAGCGGGCATCAC
GCATGGTATGGATGAACTGTACAAAAGGCCTGCTGCAAACGACGAAAACTACGCTGCATCAGTTTAATAA
TACTAGAGCCAATTATTGAAGGCCTCCCTAACGGGGGGCCTTTTTTTGTTTCTGGTCTCCCTACTAGTAG
CGGCCGCTGCAGTCCGGCAAAAAAGGGCAAGGTGTCACCACCCTGCCCTTTTTCTTTAAAACCGAAAAGA
TTACTTCGCGTTATGCAGGCTTCCTCGCTCACTGACTCGCTGCGCTCGGTCGTTCGGCTGCGGCGAGCGG
TATCAGCTCACTCAAAGGCGGTAATCTCGAGGTTACATTGTCGATCTGTTCATGGTGAACAGCTTTGAAT
GCACCAAAAACTCGTAAAAGCTCTGATGTATCTATCTTTTTTACACCGTTTTCATCTGTGCATATGGACA
GTTTTCCCTTTGATATGTAACGGTGAACAGTTGTTCTACTTTTGTTTGTTAGTCTTGATGCTTCACTGAT
AGATACAAGAGCCATAAGAACCTCAGATCCTTCCGTATTTAGCCAGTATGTTCTCTAGTGTGGTTCGTTG
TTTTTGCGTGAGCCATGAGAACGAACCATTGAGATCATACTTACTTTGCATGTCACTCAAAAATTTTGCC
TCAAAACTGGTGAGCTGAATTTTTGCAGTTAAAGCATCGTGTAGTGTTTTTCTTAGTCCGTTATGTAGGT
AGGAATCTGATGTAATGGTTGTTGGTATTTTGTCACCATTCATTTTTATCTGGTTGTTCTCAAGTTCGGT
TACGAGATCCATTTGTCTATCTAGTTCAACTTGGAAAATCAACGTATCAGTCGGGCGGCCTCGCTTATCA
ACCACCAATTTCATATTGCTGTAAGTGTTTAAATCTTTACTTATTGGTTTCAAAACCCATTGGTTAAGCC
TTTTAAACTCATGGTAGTTATTTTCAAGCATTAACATGAACTTAAATTCATCAAGGCTAATCTCTATATT
TGCCTTGTGAGTTTTCTTTTGTGTTAGTTCTTTTAATAACCACTCATAAATCCTCATAGAGTATTTGTTT
TCAAAAGACTTAACATGTTCCAGATTATATTTTATGAATTTTTTTAACTGGAAAAGATAAGGCAATATCT
CTTCACTAAAAACTAATTCTAATTTTTCGCTTGAGAACTTGGCATAGTTTGTCCACTGGAAAATCTCAAA
GCCTTTAACCAAAGGATTCCTGATTTCCACAGTTCTCGTCATCAGCTCTCTGGTTGCTTTAGCTAATACA
CCATAAGCATTTTCCCTACTGATGTTCATCATCTGAGCGTATTGGTTATAAGTGAACGATACCGTCCGTT
CTTTCCTTGTAGGGTTTTCAATCGTGGGGTTGAGTAGTGCCACACAGCATAAAATTAGCTTGGTTTCATG
CTCCGTTAAGTCATAGCGACTAATCGCTAGTTCATTTGCTTTGAAAACAACTAATTCAGACATACATCTC
AATTGGTCTAGGTGATTTTAATCACTATACCAATTGAGATGGGCTAGTCAATGATAATTACATGTCCTTT
TCCTTTGAGTTGTGGGTATCTGTAAATTCTGCTAGACCTTTGCTGGAAAACTTGTAAATTCTGCTAGACC
CTCTGTAAATTCCGCTAGACCTTTGTGTGTTTTTTTTGTTTATATTCAAGTGGTTATAATTTATAGAATA
AAGAAAGAATAAAAAAAGATAAAAAGAATAGATCCCAGCCCTGTGTATAACTCACTACTTTAGTCAGTTC
CGCAGTATTACAAAAGGATGTCGCAAACGCTGTTTGCTCCTCTACAAAACAGACCTTAAAACCCTAAAGG
CTTAAGTAGCACCCTCGCAAGCTCGGGCAAATCGCTGAATATTCCTTTTGTCTCCGACCATCAGGCACCT
GAGTCGCTGTCTTTTTCGTGACATTCAGTTCGCTGCGCTCACGGCTCTGGCAGTGAATGGGGGTAAATGG
CACTACAGGCGCCTTTTATGGATTCATGCAAGGAAACTACCCATAATACAAGAAAAGCCCGTCACGGGCT
TCTCAGGGCGTTTTATGGCGGGTCTGCTATGTGGTGCTATCTGACTTTTTGCTGTTCAGCAGTTCCTGCC
CTCTGATTTTCCAGTCTGACCACTTCGGATTATCCCGTGACAGGTCATTCAGACTGGCTAATGCACCCAG
TAAGGCAGCGGTATCATCAACAGGCTTACCCGTCTTACTGTCCCTAGTGCTTGGATTCTCACCAATAAAA
AACGCCCGGCGGCAACCGAGCGTTCTGAACAAATCCAGATGGAGTTCTGAGGTCATTACTGGATCTATCA
ACAGGAGTCCAAGCGAGCTCGTAAACTTGGTCTGACAGTTACCAATGCTTAATCAGTGAGGCACCTATCT
CAGCGATCTGTCTATTTCGTTCATCCATAGTTGCCTGACTCCCCGTCGTGTAGATAACTACGATACGGGA
GGGCTTACCATCTGGCCCCAGTGCTGCAATGATACCGCGAGACCCACGCTCACCGGCTCCAGATTTATCA
GCAATAAACCAGCCAGCCGGAAGGGCCGAGCGCAGAAGTGGTCCTGCAACTTTATCCGCCTCCATCCAGT
CTATTAATTGTTGCCGGGAAGCTAGAGTAAGTAGTTCGCCAGTTAATAGTTTGCGCAACGTTGTTGCCAT
TGCTACAGGCATCGTGGTGTCACGCTCGTCGTTTGGTATGGCTTCATTCAGCTCCGGTTCCCAACGATCA
AGGCGAGTTACATGATCCCCCATGTTGTGCAAAAAAGCGGTTAGCTCCTTCGGTCCTCCGATCGTTGTCA
GAAGTAAGTTGGCCGCAGTGTTATCACTCATGGTTATGGCAGCACTGCATAATTCTCTTACTGTCATGCC
ATCCGTAAGATGCTTTTCTGTGACTGGTGAGTACTCAACCAAGTCATTCTGAGAATAGTGTATGCGGCGA
CCGAGTTGCTCTTGCCCGGCGTCAATACGGGATAATACCGCGCCACATAGCAGAACTTTAAAAGTGCTCA
TCATTGGAAAACGTTCTTCGGGGCGAAAACTCTCAAGGATCTTACCGCTGTTGAGATCCAGTTCGATGTA
ACCCACTCGTGCACCCAACTGATCTTCAGCATCTTTTACTTTCACCAGCGTTTCTGGGTGAGCAAAAACA
GGAAGGCAAAATGCCGCAAAAAAGGGAATAAGGGCGACACGGAAATGTTGAATACTCATACTCTTCCTTT
TTCAATATTATTGAAGCATTTATCAGGGTTATTGTCTCATGAGCGGATACATATTTGAATGTATTTAGAA
AAATAAACAAATAGGGGTTCCGCGCACATTTCCCATGGTGCCACCTGACGTCTAAGAAACCATTATTATC
ATGACATTAACCTATAAAAATAGGCGTATCACGAGGCAGAATTTCAGATAAAAAAAATCCTTAGCTTTCG
CTAAGGATGATTTCTGGAATTCGCGGCCGCTTCTAGAGGGGAGACCAGAAACAAAAAAAGGGGAGCGGTT
TCCCGCTCCCCTTCAATAATTGGCTCTAGTATTAGTCACCTCCTAGCTGACTCAAATCAATGCGTGTTTC
ATAAAGACCAGTGATGGATTGATGGATAAGAGTGGCATCTAAAACTTCTTTTGTAGACGTATATCGTTTA
CGATCAATTGTTGTATCAAAATATTTAAAAGCAGCGGGAGCTCCAAGATTCGTCAACGTAAATAAATGAA
TAATATTTTCTGCTTGTTCACGTATTGGTTTGTCTCTATGTTTGTTATATGCACTAAGAACTTTATCTAA
ATTGGCATCTGCTAAAATAACACGCTTAGAAAATTCACTGATTTGCTCAATAATCTCATCTAAATAATGC
TTATGCTGCTCCACAAACAATTGTTTTTGTTCGTTATCTTCTGGACTACCCTTCAACTTTTCATAATGAC
TAGCTAAATATAAAAAATTCACATATTTGCTTGGCAGAGCCAGCTCATTTCCTTTTTGTAATTCTCCGGC
ACTAGCCAGCATCCGTTTACGACCGTTTTCTAACTCAAAAAGACTATATTTAGGTAGTTTAATGATTAAG
TCTTTTTTAACTTCCTTATATCCTTTAGCTTCTAAAAAGTCAATCGGATTTTTTTCAAAGGAACTTCTTT
CCATAATTGTGATCCCTAGTAACTCTTTAACGGATTTTAACTTCTTCGATTTCCCTTTTTCCACCTTAGC
AACCACTAGGACTGAATAAGCTACCGTTGGACTATCAAAACCACCATATTTTTTTGGATCCCAGTCTTTT
TTACGAGCAATAAGCTTGTCCGAATTTCTTTTTGGTAAAATTGACTCCTTGGAGAATCCGCCTGTCTGTA
CTTCTGTTTTCTTGACAATATTGACTTGGGGCATGGACAATACTTTGCGCACTGTGGCAAAATCTCGCCC
TTTATCCCAGACAATTTCTCCAGTTTCCCCATTAGTTTCGATTAGAGGGCGTTTGCGAATCTCTCCATTT
GCAAGTGTAATTTCTGTTTTGAAGAAGTTCATGATATTAGAGTAAAAGAAATATTTTGCGGTTGCTTTGC
CTATTTCTTGCTCAGACTTAGCAATCATTTTACGAACATCATAAACTTTATAATCACCATAGACAAACTC
CGATTCAAGTTTTGGATATTTCTTAATCAAAGCAGTTCCAACGACGGCATTTAGATACGCATCATGGGCA
TGATGGTAATTGTTAATCTCACGTACTTTATAGAATTGGAAATCTTTTCGGAAGTCAGAAACTAATTTAG
ATTTTAAGGTAATCACTTTAACCTCTCGAATAAGTTTATCATTTTCATCGTATTTAGTATTCATGCGACT
ATCCAAAATTTGTGCCACATGCTTAGTGATTTGGCGAGTTTCAACCAATTGGCGTTTGATAAAACCAGCT
TTATCAAGTTCACTCAAACCTCCACGTTCAGCTTTCGTTAAATTATCAAACTTACGTTGAGTGATTAACT
TGGCGTTTAGAAGTTGTCTCCAATAGTTTTTCATCTTTTTGACTACTTCTTCACTTGGAACGTTATCCGA
TTTACCACGATTTTTATCAGAACGCGTTAAGACCTTATTGTCTATTGAATCGTCTTTAAGGAAACTTTGT
GGAACAATGGCATCGACATCATAATCACTTAAACGATTAATATCTAATTCTTGGTCCACATACATGTCTC
TTCCATTTTGGAGATAATAGAGATAGAGCTTTTCATTTTGCAATTGAGTATTTTCAACAGGATGCTCTTT
AAGAATCTGACTTCCTAATTCTTTGATACCTTCTTCGATTCGTTTCATACGCTCTCGCGAATTTTTCTGG
CCCTTTTGAGTTGTCTGATTTTCACGTGCCATTTCAATAACGATATTTTCTGGCTTATGCCGCCCCATTA
CTTTGACCAATTCATCAACAACTTTTACAGTCTGTAAAATACCTTTTTTAATAGCAGGGCTACCAGCTAA
ATTTGCAATATGTTCATGTAAACTATCGCCTTGTCCAGACACTTGTGCTTTTTGAATGTCTTCTTTAAAT
GTCAAACTATCATCATGGATCAGCTGCATAAAATTGCGATTGGCAAAACCATCTGATTTCAAAAAATCTA
ATATTGTTTTGCCAGATTGCTTATCCCTAATACCATTAATCAATTTTCGAGACAAACGTCCCCAACCAGT
ATAACGGCGACGTTTAAGCTGTTTCATCACCTTATCATCAAAGAGGTGAGCATATGTTTTAAGTCTTTCC
TCAATCATCTCCCTATCTTCAAATAAGGTCAATGTTAAAACAATATCCTCTAAGATATCTTCATTTTCTT
CATTATCCAAAAAATCTTTATCTTTAATAATTTTTAGCAAATCATGGTAGGTACCTAATGAAGCATTAAA
TCTATCTTCAACTCCTGAAATTTCAACACTATCAAAACATTCTATTTTTTTGAAATAATCTTCTTTTAAT
TGCTTAACGGTTACTTTTCGATTTGTTTTGAAGAGTAAATCAACAATGGCTTTCTTCTGTTCACCTGAAA
GAAATGCTGGTTTTCGCATTCCTTCAGTAACATATTTGACCTTTGTCAATTCGTTATAAACCGTAAAATA
CTCATAAAGCAAACTATGTTTTGGTAGTACTTTTTCATTTGGAAGATTTTTATCAAAGTTTGTCATGCGT
TCAATAAATGATTGAGCTGAAGCACCTTTATCGACAACTTCTTCAAAATTCCATGGGGTAATTGTTTCTT
CAGACTTCCGAGTCATCCATGCAAAACGACTATTGCCACGCGCCAATGGACCAACATAATAAGGAATACG
AAAAGTCAAGATTTTTTCAATCTTCTCACGATTGTCTTTTAAAAATGGATAAAAGTCTTCTTGTCTTCTC
AAAATAGCATGCAGCTCACCCAAGTGAATTTGATGGGGAATAGAGCCGTTGTCAAAGGTCCGTTGCTTGC
GCAGCAAATCTTCACGATTTAGTTTCACCAATAATTCCTCAGTACCATCCATTTTTTCTAAAATTGGTTT
GATAAATTTATAAAATTCTTCTTGGCTAGCTCCCCCATCAATATAACCTGCATATCCGTTTTTTGATTGA
TCAAAAAAGATTTCTTTATACTTTTCTGGAAGTTGTTGTCGAACTAAAGCTTTTAAAAGAGTCAAGTCTT
GATGATGTTCATCGTAGCGTTTAATCATTGAAGCTGATAGGGGAGCCTTAGTTATTTCAGTATTTACTCT
TAGGATATCTGAAAGTAAAATAGCATCTGATAAATTCTTAGCTGCCAAAAACAAATCAGCATATTGATCT
CCAATTTGCGCCAATAAATTATCTAAATCATCATCGTAAGTATCTTTTGAAAGCTGTAATTTAGCATCTT
CTGCCAAATCAAAATTTGATTTAAAATTAGGGGTCAAACCCAATGACAAAGCAATGAGATTCCCAAATAA
GCCATTTTTCTTCTCACCGGGGAGCTGAGCAATGAGATTTTCTAATCGTCTTGATTTACTCAATCGTGCA
GAAAGAATCGCTTTAGCATCTACTCCACTTGCGTTAATAGGGTTTTCTTCAAATAATTGATTGTAGGTTT
GTACCAACTGGATAAATAGTTTGTCCACATCACTATTATCAGGATTTAAATCTCCCTCAATCAAAAAATG
ACCACGAAACTTAATCATATGCGCTAAGGCCAAATAGATTAAGCGCAAATCCGCTTTATCAGTAGAATCT
ACCAATTTTTTTCGCAGATGATAGATAGTTGGATATTTCTCATGATAAGCAACTTCATCTACTATATTTC
CAAAAATAGGATGACGTTCATGCTTCTTGTCTTCTTCCACCAAAAAAGACTCTTCAAGTCGATGAAAGAA
ACTATCATCTACTTTCGCCATCTCATTTGAAAAAATCTCCTGTAGATAACAAATACGATTCTTCCGACGT
GTATACCTTCTACGAGCTGTCCGTTTGAGGCGAGTCGCTTCCGCTGTCTCTCCACTGTCAAATAAAAGAG
CCCCTATAAGATTTTTTTTGATACTGTGGCGGTCTGTATTTCCCAGAACCTTGAACTTTTTAGACGGAAC
CTTATATTCATCAGTGATCACCGCCCATCCGACGCTATTTGTGCCGATAGCTAAGCCTATTGAGTATTTC
TTATCCATAGATCCTTTCTCCTCTTTAGATCTTTTCAATTCTTTTCTCTATCACTGATAGGGAGTGGTAA
AATAACTCTATCAACGATAGAGTGTCAACAAAAATTAGGAATTAATGATGTCAAGATTAGATAAAAGTAA
AGTGATTAACAGCGCATTAGAGCTGCTTAATGAGGTCGGAATCGAAGGTTTAACAACCCGTAAACTCGCC
CAGAAGCTAGGTGTAGAGCAGCCTACATTGTATTGGCATGTAAAAAATAAGCGGGCTTTGCTCGACGCCT
TAGCCATTGAGATGTTAGATAGGCACCATACTCACTTTTGCCCTTTAGAAGGGGAAAGCTGGCAAGATTT
TTTACGTAATAACGCTAAAAGTTTTAGATGTGCTTTACTAAGTCATCGCGATGGAGCAAAAGTACATTTA
GGTACACGGCCTACAGAAAAACAGTATGAAACTCTCGAAAATCAATTAGCCTTTTTATGCCAACAAGGTT
TTTCACTAGAGAATGCATTATATGCACTCAGCGCTGTGGGGCATTTTACTTTAGGTTGCGTATTGGAAGA
TCAAGAGCATCAAGTCGCTAAAGAAGAAAGGGAAACACCTACTACTGATAGTATGCCGCCATTATTACGA
CAAGCTATCGAATTATTTGATCACCAAGGTGCAGAGCCAGCCTTCTTATTCGGCCTTGAATTGATCATAT
GCGGATTAGAAAAACAACTTAAATGTGAAAGTGGGTCTTAATACTAGAGCCAATTATTGAAGGCCGCTAA
CGCGGCCTTTTTTTGTTTCTGGTCTCCC
Features (pLannotate 1.2.2; 22 found; start..end, strand, type, name):
    116..949     -  CDS            rhaS: RHAS_ECOLI - Also known as rhaC2. Experimental evidence at protein level: Swiss-Prot protein existence level 1. Activates expression of the rhaBAD and rhaT operons. From Escherichia coli (strain K12).
    967..998     -  promoter       J23119 promoter (fragment): bacterial promoter (Registry of Standard Biological Parts BBa J23119)
   1017..1044    +  terminator     T7Te terminator: phage T7 early transcription terminator
   1102..1220    +  promoter       rhaB promoter: promoter of the E. coli rhaBAD operon, conferring tight induction with L-rhamnose and repression with D-glucose in the presence of RhaR and RhaS (Giacalone et al., 2006)
   1247..2134    +  CDS            pspF (fragment): PSPF_ECOLI - Also known as ycjB. Experimental evidence at protein level: Swiss-Prot protein existence level 1. Transcriptional activator for the phage shock protein (psp) operon (pspABCDE) and pspG gene. From Escherichia coli (strain K12).
   2147..2200    +  CDS            λ N peptide (fragment): N-terminal RNA-binding domain from the λ bacteriophage antiterminator protein N (Baron-Benhamou et al., 2004)
   2269..2289    +  CDS            DsRed2 (fragment): improved tetrameric variant of DsRed fluorescent protein mammalian codon-optimized
   2432..2481    +  misc_RNA       sTRSV HHRz: hammerhead ribozyme from the tobacco ringspot virus satellite RNA (Khvorova et al., 2003)
   2532..3245    +  CDS            superfolder GFP: GFP variant that folds robustly even when fused to poorly folded proteins (Pédelacq et al., 2006)
   3252..3275    +  CDS            ssrA tag (LVA) (fragment): C-terminal peptide that mediates degradation in bacteria through the ClpXP and ClpAP proteases (McGinness et al., 2006) mutant LVA variant that confers accelerated degradation under some conditions (Andersen et al., 1998)
   3352..3372    +  misc_feature   BioBrick suffix: universal suffix for all parts
   3373..3430    +  terminator     his operon terminator: This putative transcriptin terminator from the E. coli his operon has a 2-bp deletion introduced during synthesis. Its efficiency has not been determined.
   3733..4683    -  CDS            Rep101: RepA protein needed for replication with the pSC101 origin; rep101
   4731..4953    -  rep_origin     pSC101 ori: low-copy replication origin that requires the Rep101 protein
   5445..5539    -  terminator     lambda t0 terminator: transcription terminator from phage lambda
   5569..6429    -  CDS            AmpR: β-lactamase; bla; confers resistance to ampicillin, carbenicillin, and related antibiotics
   6430..6534    -  promoter       AmpR promoter: bla
   6621..6664    -  terminator     bacterial terminator: putative bacterial transcription terminator
   6667..6688    +  misc_feature   BioBrick prefix: BioBrick prefix for parts that do not start with "ATG"
   6754..10858   -  CDS            dCas9 (fragment): catalytically dead mutant of the Cas9 endonuclease from the Streptococcus pyogenes Type II CRISPR/Cas system RNA-guided DNA-binding protein that lacks endonuclease activity due to the D10A mutation in the RuvC catalytic domain and the H840A mutation in the HNH catalytic domain
  10894..10949   -  promoter       tetR/tetA promoters: tetR; overlapping promoters for bacterial tetR and tetA
  10968..11588   +  CDS            tetR: TETR2_ECOLX - Experimental evidence at protein level: Swiss-Prot protein existence level 1. TetR is the repressor of the tetracycline resistance element; its N-terminal region forms a helix-turn-helix structure and binds DNA. Binding of tetracycline to TetR reduces the repressor affinity for the tetracycline resistance gene (tetA) promoter operator sites. From Escherichia coli.
