[The description below was written by a language model from this plasmid's Addgene catalogue record and pLannotate feature annotations shown in this document.]
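Description:
pLY164 is an 11.6 kb low-copy bacterial expression plasmid for synthetic biology work in E. coli, built on a mutated pSB4A3 BioBrick backbone. It replicates from the pSC101 origin with its Rep101 (RepA) initiator protein and is selected with ampicillin through the β-lactamase gene. BioBrick prefix and suffix sites and several terminators (T7Te, his operon, lambda t0) flank and insulate the modules.

The plasmid carries a CRISPR activation reporter circuit assembled from five parts. Catalytically dead S. pyogenes Cas9 (D10A, H840A) and tetR are expressed divergently from the overlapping tetR/tetA promoter region, so dCas9 levels are controlled by tetracycline-type inducers. RhaS, made from a constitutive promoter annotated as a J23119 fragment, enables rhamnose induction of the rhaB promoter. That promoter drives a fusion of PspF lacking its helix-turn-helix DNA-binding domain to the λN22plus RNA-binding peptide. PspF is the activator of the phage shock protein operon, and without its own DNA-binding domain the fusion presumably has to be recruited through the λN peptide to an RNA partner in the dCas9 complex. The record does not describe that RNA component, and no guide or tracrRNA is annotated here.

The output is superfolder GFP with a C-terminal ASV ssrA-type degradation tag for faster turnover. It is expressed from the engineered PpspA-R3 promoter and preceded by an sTRSV hammerhead ribozyme insulator. A short DsRed-like fragment annotated upstream probably corresponds to the RFP-derived "target site 3". The stated purpose is to report the hijacking of RFP mRNA as a CRISPR RNA, in work on reprogrammed tracrRNAs and sequence-specific RNA biosensors.
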