Addgene plasmid #184140: pLY164
Purpose: Reporter circuit for hijacking RFP mRNA as CRISPR RNA (target site 3)
Depositing lab: Baojun Wang. Depositing organization: University of Edinburgh. Publication: Reprogrammed tracrRNAs enable repurposing of RNAs as crRNAs and sequence-specific RNA biosensors. Liu Y, Pinto F, Wan X, Yang Z, Peng S, Li M, Cooper JM, Xie Z, French CE, Wang B. Nat Commun. 2022 Apr 11;13(1):1937. doi: 10.1038/s41467-022-29604-x. PubMed 35410423.
Backbone
  Vector backbone: pSB4A3mut
  Backbone size w/o insert (bp): 3337
  Total vector size (bp): 11648
  Modifications to backbone: Original version designed by: Reshma Shetty; Mutations introduced by: unknown
  Vector type: Bacterial Expression, Synthetic Biology
Growth in bacteria
  Bacterial resistance: Ampicillin, 100 μg/mL
  Growth temperature: 37°C
  Growth strain: DH5alpha
  Growth instructions: Culture in the Lennox’s Luria-Bertani (LB) medium (10 g/L peptone, 5 g/L yeast extract, 5 g/L NaCl)
  Copy number: Low Copy
Gene/Insert 1
  Gene/Insert name: dCas9
  Species: Streptococcus pyogenes
  Insert size (bp): 4170
  Mutation: Mutations D10A and H840A on WT cas9. Synonymous mutation at R63 of dcas9 (CGT>CGC); Synonymous mutation at R447 of dcas9 (CGA>CGT)
  Promoter: Ptet
  Cloning method: Unknown
  Sequencing primers: 5′ TGCCACCTGACGTCTAAGAA; 3′ TGCGCTGTTAATCACTTTACTTTTATCTAATCTTG
Gene/Insert 2
  Gene/Insert name: tetR
  Species: Escherichia coli
  Insert size (bp): 789
  Mutation: Synonymous mutation at S2 of tetR (TCT>TCA)
  Promoter: Ptet
  Cloning method: Unknown
  Sequencing primers: 5′ GAGCTGTCCGTTTGAGGCGAGTCGCTTCCGCTG; 3′ CGTCCGGTAACGCGTCCGTGGC
Gene/Insert 3
  Gene/Insert name: pspFΔHTH::λN22plus
  Species: Synthetic
  Insert size (bp): 1244
  Mutation: The HTH domain of the pspF gene was deleted (297-326). Mutations D2N and Q4R in the λN22 domain.
  Promoter: PrhaB
  Tag / fusion protein: λN22plus (C terminal on insert)
  Cloning method: Restriction Enzyme; 5′ cloning site XbaI (destroyed during cloning); 3′ cloning site SpeI (destroyed during cloning)
  Sequencing primers: 5′ ACGCTGTGGTTAACGCGCCAGTGAG; 3′ CTCGCCACGCACGGAAAACTTATGACCGTTGAC
Gene/Insert 4
  Gene/Insert name: sfgfp
  Species: Synthetic
  Insert size (bp): 1110
  Promoter: PpspA-R3
  Tag / fusion protein: ASV tag (C terminal on insert)
  Cloning method: Restriction Enzyme; 5′ cloning site XbaI (destroyed during cloning); 3′ cloning site PstI (not destroyed)
  Sequencing primers: 5′ CTGCAACTCAGTTTGCAAATGAATGCAC; 3′ ATTACCGCCTTTGAGTGAGC
Gene/Insert 5
  Gene/Insert name: rhaS
  Species: Escherichia coli
  Insert size (bp): 1016
  Promoter: Pcon
  Cloning method: Ligation Independent Cloning
  Sequencing primers: 5′ AGCATCAAGTCGCTAAAGAAGAAAGGGAAACACCTACTACTG; 3′ CACGAATATTTCCCGGCCAACGATAATTCAGC
Terms and licenses: Academic/Nonprofit Terms; Industry Terms: Not Available to Industry
How to cite: pLY164 was a gift from Baojun Wang (Addgene plasmid # 184140 ; http://n2t.net/addgene:184140 ; RRID:Addgene_184140)
